Addgene plasmid #181772: AiP926-pX330-Batf3
Purpose: CRISPR/Cas9 guide vector
Depositing lab: Tanya Daigle.
Backbone
  Vector backbone: pX330
  Backbone manufacturer: Feng Zhang
  Vector type: Mammalian Expression, CRISPR
Growth in bacteria
  Bacterial resistance: Ampicillin, 100 μg/mL
  Growth temperature: 37°C
  Growth strain: NEB Stable
  Copy number: High Copy
Gene/Insert
  Gene/Insert name: Batf3 guide
  gRNA/shRNA sequence: ctttgtccggctcggaacct
  Species: humanized S. pyogenes Cas9
  Cloning method: Restriction Enzyme; 5′ cloning site unknown (unknown if destroyed)
Terms and licenses: Academic/Nonprofit Terms; Industry Terms: Not Available to Industry
How to cite: AiP926-pX330-Batf3 was a gift from Tanya Daigle (Addgene plasmid # 181772 ; http://n2t.net/addgene:181772 ; RRID:Addgene_181772)
