[The description below was written by a language model from this plasmid's Addgene catalogue record and pLannotate feature annotations shown in this document.]
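Description:
AiP926-pX330-Batf3 is a mammalian CRISPR/Cas9 expression plasmid built on the pX330 backbone, an all-in-one design that delivers both a single guide RNA and the Cas9 nuclease from one vector. It is propagated in bacteria as a high-copy plasmid through a ColE1/pUC-type origin and selected with ampicillin via the β-lactamase gene under its own promoter. An f1 phage origin is also present, along with short annotated fragments of bom and rop that appear to be backbone remnants.

The payload consists of two expression units. The human U6 RNA polymerase III promoter drives a 20-nt guide directed against Batf3, fused to the S. pyogenes gRNA scaffold; a second, partial scaffold fragment is annotated just downstream. Next, a hybrid promoter made of the CMV enhancer, chicken β-actin promoter and a hybrid CBA/MVM intron drives humanized S. pyogenes Cas9. The annotation tool splits the Cas9 coding sequence into contiguous N- and C-terminal portions, which together look like one continuous open reading frame. This is followed by a nucleoplasmin bipartite nuclear localization signal and terminated by a bovine growth hormone polyadenylation signal. A single AAV2 inverted terminal repeat is annotated after the poly(A); with only one ITR listed, the table does not indicate a packageable AAV genome.

The record describes the plasmid simply as a CRISPR/Cas9 guide vector, so its use is to introduce Cas9-mediated cleavage at the Batf3 locus in transfected or injected mammalian cells. The target species of the guide and the downstream application, such as knockout or knock-in, are not stated. The feature table derives from a sequence labelled as a partial NGS result.
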