Features (pLannotate 1.2.2; 18 found; start..end, strand, type, name):
     71..175     +  promoter       AmpR promoter: bla
    176..1036    +  CDS            AmpR: β-lactamase; bla; confers resistance to ampicillin, carbenicillin, and related antibiotics
   1207..1795    +  rep_origin     ori: high-copy-number ColE1/pMB1/pBR322/pUC origin of replication
   1857..2097    +  promoter       U6 promoter: RNA polymerase III promoter for human U6 snRNA
   2127..2202    +  misc_RNA       gRNA scaffold: guide RNA scaffold for the Streptococcus pyogenes CRISPR/Cas9 system
   2209..2252    +  misc_RNA       gRNA scaffold (fragment): guide RNA scaffold for the Streptococcus pyogenes CRISPR/Cas9 system
   2299..2584    +  enhancer       CMV enhancer: human cytomegalovirus immediate early enhancer; contains an 18-bp deletion relative to the standard CMV enhancer
   2586..2851    +  promoter       chicken β-actin promoter: No description available
   2852..3079    +  intron         hybrid intron: hybrid between chicken β-actin (CBA) and minute virus of mice (MMV) introns (Gray et al., 2011)
   3217..4818    +  CDS            Cas9(N): N-terminal portion of Streptococcus pyogenes Cas9 (Zetsche et al., 2015)
   4819..7317    +  CDS            Cas9(C): C-terminal portion of Streptococcus pyogenes Cas9 (Zetsche et al., 2015)
   7318..7365    +  CDS            nucleoplasmin NLS: bipartite nuclear localization signal from nucleoplasmin
   7399..7510    +  polyA_signal   bGH poly(A) signal: bovine growth hormone polyadenylation signal
   7615..7755    +  repeat_region  AAV2 ITR: inverted terminal repeat of adeno-associated virus serotype 2 inverted
   7760..7811    -  misc_feature   bom (fragment): basis of mobility region from pBR322
   7830..8285    +  rep_origin     f1 ori (sequence partly withheld): f1 bacteriophage origin of replication; arrow indicates direction of (+) strand synthesis
   8286..8335    -  misc_feature   bom (fragment): basis of mobility region from pBR322
   8437..8472    -  CDS            rop (fragment): Rop protein, which maintains plasmids at low copy number; rop
>Addgene plasmid #181772 | AiP926-pX330-Batf3 | addgene full sequence | sequence record 356690 | Addgene Partial NGS Result
ATTTTTATAGGTTAATGTCATGATAATAATGGTTTCTTAGACGTCAGGTGGCACTTTTCGGGGAAATGTG
CGCGGAACCCCTATTTGTTTATTTTTCTAAATACATTCAAATATGTATCCGCTCATGAGACAATAACCCT
GATAAATGCTTCAATAATATTGAAAAAGGAAGAGTATGAGTATTCAACATTTCCGTGTCGCCCTTATTCC
CTTTTTTGCGGCATTTTGCCTTCCTGTTTTTGCTCACCCAGAAACGCTGGTGAAAGTAAAAGATGCTGAA
GATCAGTTGGGTGCACGAGTGGGTTACATCGAACTGGATCTCAACAGCGGTAAGATCCTTGAGAGTTTTC
GCCCCGAAGAACGTTTTCCAATGATGAGCACTTTTAAAGTTCTGCTATGTGGCGCGGTATTATCCCGTAT
TGACGCCGGGCAAGAGCAACTCGGTCGCCGCATACACTATTCTCAGAATGACTTGGTTGAGTACTCACCA
GTCACAGAAAAGCATCTTACGGATGGCATGACAGTAAGAGAATTATGCAGTGCTGCCATAACCATGAGTG
ATAACACTGCGGCCAACTTACTTCTGACAACGATCGGAGGACCGAAGGAGCTAACCGCTTTTTTGCACAA
CATGGGGGATCATGTAACTCGCCTTGATCGTTGGGAACCGGAGCTGAATGAAGCCATACCAAACGACGAG
CGTGACACCACGATGCCTGTAGCAATGGCAACAACGTTGCGCAAACTATTAACTGGCGAACTACTTACTC
TAGCTTCCCGGCAACAATTAATAGACTGGATGGAGGCGGATAAAGTTGCAGGACCACTTCTGCGCTCGGC
CCTTCCGGCTGGCTGGTTTATTGCTGATAAATCTGGAGCCGGTGAGCGTGGAAGCCGCGGTATCATTGCA
GCACTGGGGCCAGATGGTAAGCCCTCCCGTATCGTAGTTATCTACACGACGGGGAGTCAGGCAACTATGG
ATGAACGAAATAGACAGATCGCTGAGATAGGTGCCTCACTGATTAAGCATTGGTAACTGTCAGACCAAGT
TTACTCATATATACTTTAGATTGATTTAAAACTTCATTTTTAATTTAAAAGGATCTAGGTGAAGATCCTT
TTTGATAATCTCATGACCAAAATCCCTTAACGTGAGTTTTCGTTCCACTGAGCGTCAGACCCCGTAGAAA
AGATCAAAGGATCTTCTTGAGATCCTTTTTTTCTGCGCGTAATCTGCTGCTTGCAAACAAAAAAACCACC
GCTACCAGCGGTGGTTTGTTTGCCGGATCAAGAGCTACCAACTCTTTTTCCGAAGGTAACTGGCTTCAGC
AGAGCGCAGATACCAAATACTGTTCTTCTAGTGTAGCCGTAGTTAGGCCACCACTTCAAGAACTCTGTAG
CACCGCCTACATACCTCGCTCTGCTAATCCTGTTACCAGTGGCTGCTGCCAGTGGCGATAAGTCGTGTCT
TACCGGGTTGGACTCAAGACGATAGTTACCGGATAAGGCGCAGCGGTCGGGCTGAACGGGGGGTTCGTGC
ACACAGCCCAGCTTGGAGCGAACGACCTACACCGAACTGAGATACCTACAGCGTGAGCTATGAGAAAGCG
CCACGCTTCCCGAAGGGAGAAAGGCGGACAGGTATCCGGTAAGCGGCAGGGTCGGAACAGGAGAGCGCAC
GAGGGAGCTTCCAGGGGGAAACGCCTGGTATCTTTATAGTCCTGTCGGGTTTCGCCACCTCTGACTTGAG
CGTCGATTTTTGTGATGCTCGTCAGGGGGGCGGAGCCTATGGAAAAACGCCAGCAACGCGGCCTTTTTAC
GGTTCCTGGCCTTTTGCTGGCCTTTTGCTCACATGTGAGGGCCTATTTCCCATGATTCCTTCATATTTGC
ATATACGATACAAGGCTGTTAGAGAGATAATTGGAATTAATTTGACTGTAAACACAAAGATATTAGTACA
AAATACGTGACGTAGAAAGTAATAATTTCTTGGGTAGTTTGCAGTTTTAAAATTATGTTTTAAAATGGAC
TATCATATGCTTACCGTAACTTGAAAGTATTTCGATTTCTTGGCTTTATATATCTTGTGGAAAGGACGAA
ACACCGCTTTGTCCGGCTCGGAACCTGTTTTAGAGCTAGAAATAGCAAGTTAAAATAAGGCTAGTCCGTT
ATCAACTTGAAAAAGTGGCACCGAGTCGGTGCTTTTTTGTTTTAGAGCTAGAAATAGCAAGTTAAAATAA
GGCTAGTCCGTTTTTAGCGCGTGCGCCAATTCTGCAGACAAATGGCTCTAGAGGTACCCGTTACATAACT
TACGGTAAATGGCCCGCCTGGCTGACCGCCCAACGACCCCCGCCCATTGACGTCAATAGTAACGCCAATA
GGGACTTTCCATTGACGTCAATGGGTGGAGTATTTACGGTAAACTGCCCACTTGGCAGTACATCAAGTGT
ATCATATGCCAAGTACGCCCCCTATTGACGTCAATGACGGTAAATGGCCCGCCTGGCATTGTGCCCAGTA
CATGACCTTATGGGACTTTCCTACTTGGCAGTACATCTACGTATTAGTCATCGCTATTACCATGGTCGAG
GTGAGCCCCACGTTCTGCTTCACTCTCCCCATCTCCCCCCCCTCCCCACCCCCAATTTTGTATTTATTTA
TTTTTTAATTATTTTGTGCAGCGATGGGGGCGGGGGGGGGGGGGGGGGGGGCGGGGCGGGGCGAGGGGCG
GGGCGGGGCGAGGCGGAGAGGTGCGGCGGCAGCCAATCAGAGCGGCGCGCTCCGAAAGTTTCCTTTTATG
GCGAGGCGGCGGCGGCGGCGGCCCTATAAAAAGCGAAGCGCGCGGCGGGCGGGAGTCGCTGCGCGCTGCC
TTCGCCCCGTGCCCCGCTCCGCCGCCGCCTCGCGCCGCCCGCCCCGGCTCTGACTGACCGCGTTACTCCC
ACAGGTGAGCGGGCGGGACGGCCCTTCTCCTCCGGGCTGTAATTAGCTGAGCAAGAGGTAAGGGTTTAAG
GGATGGTTGGTTGGTGGGGTATTAATGTTTAATTACCTGGAGCACCTGCCTGAAATCACTTTTTTTCAGG
TTGGACCGGTGCCACCATGGACTATAAGGACCACGACGGAGACTACAAGGATCATGATATTGATTACAAA
GACGATGACGATAAGATGGCCCCAAAGAAGAAGCGGAAGGTCGGTATCCACGGAGTCCCAGCAGCCGACA
AGAAGTACAGCATCGGCCTGGACATCGGCACCAACTCTGTGGGCTGGGCCGTGATCACCGACGAGTACAA
GGTGCCCAGCAAGAAATTCAAGGTGCTGGGCAACACCGACCGGCACAGCATCAAGAAGAACCTGATCGGA
GCCCTGCTGTTCGACAGCGGCGAAACAGCCGAGGCCACCCGGCTGAAGAGAACCGCCAGAAGAAGATACA
CCAGACGGAAGAACCGGATCTGCTATCTGCAAGAGATCTTCAGCAACGAGATGGCCAAGGTGGACGACAG
CTTCTTCCACAGACTGGAAGAGTCCTTCCTGGTGGAAGAGGATAAGAAGCACGAGCGGCACCCCATCTTC
GGCAACATCGTGGACGAGGTGGCCTACCACGAGAAGTACCCCACCATCTACCACCTGAGAAAGAAACTGG
TGGACAGCACCGACAAGGCCGACCTGCGGCTGATCTATCTGGCCCTGGCCCACATGATCAAGTTCCGGGG
CCACTTCCTGATCGAGGGCGACCTGAACCCCGACAACAGCGACGTGGACAAGCTGTTCATCCAGCTGGTG
CAGACCTACAACCAGCTGTTCGAGGAAAACCCCATCAACGCCAGCGGCGTGGACGCCAAGGCCATCCTGT
CTGCCAGACTGAGCAAGAGCAGACGGCTGGAAAATCTGATCGCCCAGCTGCCCGGCGAGAAGAAGAATGG
CCTGTTCGGAAACCTGATTGCCCTGAGCCTGGGCCTGACCCCCAACTTCAAGAGCAACTTCGACCTGGCC
GAGGATGCCAAACTGCAGCTGAGCAAGGACACCTACGACGACGACCTGGACAACCTGCTGGCCCAGATCG
GCGACCAGTACGCCGACCTGTTTCTGGCCGCCAAGAACCTGTCCGACGCCATCCTGCTGAGCGACATCCT
GAGAGTGAACACCGAGATCACCAAGGCCCCCCTGAGCGCCTCTATGATCAAGAGATACGACGAGCACCAC
CAGGACCTGACCCTGCTGAAAGCTCTCGTGCGGCAGCAGCTGCCTGAGAAGTACAAAGAGATTTTCTTCG
ACCAGAGCAAGAACGGCTACGCCGGCTACATTGACGGCGGAGCCAGCCAGGAAGAGTTCTACAAGTTCAT
CAAGCCCATCCTGGAAAAGATGGACGGCACCGAGGAACTGCTCGTGAAGCTGAACAGAGAGGACCTGCTG
CGGAAGCAGCGGACCTTCGACAACGGCAGCATCCCCCACCAGATCCACCTGGGAGAGCTGCACGCCATTC
TGCGGCGGCAGGAAGATTTTTACCCATTCCTGAAGGACAACCGGGAAAAGATCGAGAAGATCCTGACCTT
CCGCATCCCCTACTACGTGGGCCCTCTGGCCAGGGGAAACAGCAGATTCGCCTGGATGACCAGAAAGAGC
GAGGAAACCATCACCCCCTGGAACTTCGAGGAAGTGGTGGACAAGGGCGCTTCCGCCCAGAGCTTCATCG
AGCGGATGACCAACTTCGATAAGAACCTGCCCAACGAGAAGGTGCTGCCCAAGCACAGCCTGCTGTACGA
GTACTTCACCGTGTATAACGAGCTGACCAAAGTGAAATACGTGACCGAGGGAATGAGAAAGCCCGCCTTC
CTGAGCGGCGAGCAGAAAAAGGCCATCGTGGACCTGCTGTTCAAGACCAACCGGAAAGTGACCGTGAAGC
AGCTGAAAGAGGACTACTTCAAGAAAATCGAGTGCTTCGACTCCGTGGAAATCTCCGGCGTGGAAGATCG
GTTCAACGCCTCCCTGGGCACATACCACGATCTGCTGAAAATTATCAAGGACAAGGACTTCCTGGACAAT
GAGGAAAACGAGGACATTCTGGAAGATATCGTGCTGACCCTGACACTGTTTGAGGACAGAGAGATGATCG
AGGAACGGCTGAAAACCTATGCCCACCTGTTCGACGACAAAGTGATGAAGCAGCTGAAGCGGCGGAGATA
CACCGGCTGGGGCAGGCTGAGCCGGAAGCTGATCAACGGCATCCGGGACAAGCAGTCCGGCAAGACAATC
CTGGATTTCCTGAAGTCCGACGGCTTCGCCAACAGAAACTTCATGCAGCTGATCCACGACGACAGCCTGA
CCTTTAAAGAGGACATCCAGAAAGCCCAGGTGTCCGGCCAGGGCGATAGCCTGCACGAGCACATTGCCAA
TCTGGCCGGCAGCCCCGCCATTAAGAAGGGCATCCTGCAGACAGTGAAGGTGGTGGACGAGCTCGTGAAA
GTGATGGGCCGGCACAAGCCCGAGAACATCGTGATCGAAATGGCCAGAGAGAACCAGACCACCCAGAAGG
GACAGAAGAACAGCCGCGAGAGAATGAAGCGGATCGAAGAGGGCATCAAAGAGCTGGGCAGCCAGATCCT
GAAAGAACACCCCGTGGAAAACACCCAGCTGCAGAACGAGAAGCTGTACCTGTACTACCTGCAGAATGGG
CGGGATATGTACGTGGACCAGGAACTGGACATCAACCGGCTGTCCGACTACGATGTGGACCATATCGTGC
CTCAGAGCTTTCTGAAGGACGACTCCATCGACAACAAGGTGCTGACCAGAAGCGACAAGAACCGGGGCAA
GAGCGACAACGTGCCCTCCGAAGAGGTCGTGAAGAAGATGAAGAACTACTGGCGGCAGCTGCTGAACGCC
AAGCTGATTACCCAGAGAAAGTTCGACAATCTGACCAAGGCCGAGAGAGGCGGCCTGAGCGAACTGGATA
AGGCCGGCTTCATCAAGAGACAGCTGGTGGAAACCCGGCAGATCACAAAGCACGTGGCACAGATCCTGGA
CTCCCGGATGAACACTAAGTACGACGAGAATGACAAGCTGATCCGGGAAGTGAAAGTGATCACCCTGAAG
TCCAAGCTGGTGTCCGATTTCCGGAAGGATTTCCAGTTTTACAAAGTGCGCGAGATCAACAACTACCACC
ACGCCCACGACGCCTACCTGAACGCCGTCGTGGGAACCGCCCTGATCAAAAAGTACCCTAAGCTGGAAAG
CGAGTTCGTGTACGGCGACTACAAGGTGTACGACGTGCGGAAGATGATCGCCAAGAGCGAGCAGGAAATC
GGCAAGGCTACCGCCAAGTACTTCTTCTACAGCAACATCATGAACTTTTTCAAGACCGAGATTACCCTGG
CCAACGGCGAGATCCGGAAGCGGCCTCTGATCGAGACAAACGGCGAAACCGGGGAGATCGTGTGGGATAA
GGGCCGGGATTTTGCCACCGTGCGGAAAGTGCTGAGCATGCCCCAAGTGAATATCGTGAAAAAGACCGAG
GTGCAGACAGGCGGCTTCAGCAAAGAGTCTATCCTGCCCAAGAGGAACAGCGATAAGCTGATCGCCAGAA
AGAAGGACTGGGACCCTAAGAAGTACGGCGGCTTCGACAGCCCCACCGTGGCCTATTCTGTGCTGGTGGT
GGCCAAAGTGGAAAAGGGCAAGTCCAAGAAACTGAAGAGTGTGAAAGAGCTGCTGGGGATCACCATCATG
GAAAGAAGCAGCTTCGAGAAGAATCCCATCGACTTTCTGGAAGCCAAGGGCTACAAAGAAGTGAAAAAGG
ACCTGATCATCAAGCTGCCTAAGTACTCCCTGTTCGAGCTGGAAAACGGCCGGAAGAGAATGCTGGCCTC
TGCCGGCGAACTGCAGAAGGGAAACGAACTGGCCCTGCCCTCCAAATATGTGAACTTCCTGTACCTGGCC
AGCCACTATGAGAAGCTGAAGGGCTCCCCCGAGGATAATGAGCAGAAACAGCTGTTTGTGGAACAGCACA
AGCACTACCTGGACGAGATCATCGAGCAGATCAGCGAGTTCTCCAAGAGAGTGATCCTGGCCGACGCTAA
TCTGGACAAAGTGCTGTCCGCCTACAACAAGCACCGGGATAAGCCCATCAGAGAGCAGGCCGAGAATATC
ATCCACCTGTTTACCCTGACCAATCTGGGAGCCCCTGCCGCCTTCAAGTACTTTGACACCACCATCGACC
GGAAGAGGTACACCAGCACCAAAGAGGTGCTGGACGCCACCCTGATCCACCAGAGCATCACCGGCCTGTA
CGAGACACGGATCGACCTGTCTCAGCTGGGAGGCGACAAAAGGCCGGCGGCCACGAAAAAGGCCGGCCAG
GCAAAAAAGAAAAAGTAAGAATTCCTAGAGCTCGCTGATCAGCCTCGACTGTGCCTTCTAGTTGCCAGCC
ATCTGTTGTTTGCCCCTCCCCCGTGCCTTCCTTGACCCTGGAAGGTGCCACTCCCACTGTCCTTTCCTAA
TAAAATGAGGAAATTGCATCGCATTGTCTGAGTAGGTGTCATTCTATTCTGGGGGGTGGGGTGGGGCAGG
ACAGCAAGGGGGAGGATTGGGAAGAGAATAGCAGGCATGCTGGGGAGCGGCCGCAGGAACCCCTAGTGAT
GGAGTTGGCCACTCCCTCTCTGCGCGCTCGCTCGCTCACTGAGGCCGGGCGACCAAAGGTCGCCCGACGC
CCGGGCTTTGCCCGGGCGGCCTCAGTGAGCGAGCGAGCGCGCAGCTGCCTGCAGGGGCGCCTGATGCGGT
ATTTTCTCCTTACGCATCTGTGCGGTATTTCACACCGCATA
[95 nt withheld, positions 7812-7906]
T
[46 nt withheld, positions 7908-7953]
C
[141 nt withheld, positions 7955-8095]
CCTTTGACGTTGGAGTCCACGTTCTTT
[37 nt withheld, positions 8123-8159]
ACTCTATCTCGGGCTATTCTTTTGATTTATAAGGGATTTTGCCGATTTCGGTCTATTGGTTAAAAAATGA
GCTGATTTAACAAAAATTTAACGCGAATTTTAACAAAATATTAACGTTTACAATTTTATGGTGCACTCTC
AGTACAATCTGCTCTGATGCCGCATAGTTAAGCCAGCCCCGACACCCGCCAACACCCGCTGACGCGCCCT
GACGGGCTTGTCTGCTCCCGGCATCCGCTTACAGACAAGCTGTGACCGTCTCCGGGAGCTGCATGTGTCA
GAGGTTTTCACCGTCATCACCGAAACGCGCGAGACGAAAGGGCCTCGTGATACGCCT
